Addgene plasmid #18436: T4 Lysozyme S90H Q122D WT*
Depositing lab: Brian Matthews. Depositing organization: University of Oregon.
Backbone
  Vector backbone: pHS1403
  Backbone size w/o insert (bp): 5000
  Vector type: Bacterial Expression
Growth in bacteria
  Bacterial resistance: Ampicillin, 100 μg/mL
  Growth temperature: 37°C
  Growth strain: DH5alpha
  Copy number: High Copy
Gene/Insert
  Gene/Insert name: T4 Lysozyme
  Species: Bacteriophage T4
  Insert size (bp): 600
  Mutation: S90H Q122D WT*
  GenBank ID: NP_049736
  Entrez Gene: e (a.k.a. T4p123)
  Cloning method: Restriction Enzyme; 5′ cloning site BamHI (not destroyed); 3′ cloning site HindIII (not destroyed)
  Sequencing primers: 5′ na; 3′ GGCGTATCACGAGGCCC
Terms and licenses: Academic/Nonprofit Terms; Industry Terms: Not Available to Industry
Depositor comments: The BamHI site is 27 bp from the ATG and the HindIII site is 115 bp from the stop.
How to cite: T4 Lysozyme S90H Q122D WT* was a gift from Brian Matthews (Addgene plasmid # 18436 ; http://n2t.net/addgene:18436 ; RRID:Addgene_18436)
