[The description below was written by a language model from this plasmid's Addgene catalogue record.]
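Description:
T4 Lysozyme S90H Q122D WT* is a bacterial expression plasmid built on the pHS1403 backbone (about 5 kb without insert) that carries a mutant copy of the bacteriophage T4 lysozyme gene (gene e). It is maintained as a high-copy plasmid in E. coli under ampicillin selection. The record does not include a feature table and does not state the promoter driving expression, the origin of replication, or any fusion tags, so these details cannot be described from what is given.

The insert is roughly 600 bp and was cloned as a BamHI–HindIII fragment, with both sites left intact. According to the depositor's notes, the BamHI site lies 27 bp from the start codon and the HindIII site 115 bp from the stop codon, so the fragment includes short flanking regions on either side of the coding sequence and can be excised or transferred with the same enzyme pair. The encoded protein carries two point substitutions, serine 90 to histidine and glutamine 122 to aspartate, in the "WT*" background. The record does not define WT*, although in the T4 lysozyme literature it conventionally denotes the cysteine-free pseudo-wild-type protein used as the reference for engineered variants.

No purpose is stated. The construct is one of a series of defined T4 lysozyme point mutants, and such plasmids are generally used to produce recombinant protein in bacteria for studying how specific substitutions affect protein structure, stability and folding. The rationale for pairing these two particular substitutions is not given.
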