>Addgene plasmid #18436 | T4 Lysozyme S90H Q122D WT* | addgene partial sequence | sequence record 24222 | 3primeUP
CTANGNAAAAAGCCCGCTCATTAGGCGGGCTCAGATCTGCTCATGTTTGACAGCTTATCATCGATAAGCT
TCGGCAATAAATTCTTGATATGTTTTCATATGTTTCCTTTAAATATTTTAATTAGTAATTGTCTATTCAA
GTAATTGTGAATATACTATCACAATTCCAAGAGAAAGTAAACAGCTTTATAGATTTTTATACGCGTCCCA
AGTGCCAGTTCTAAACGTTGTAATGACTCGTTTTGCGCGATTAGGTGTTTGATTATACCATCTACTTTTA
GCTAAGTTAACTGCTGCTTCATCCCAGCGTTTTTGATCAAGCATACGTAAAGAGTTAGTAAATCCTGCCA
CACCGGTTTCTCCCATTTGGAAAACCATATTAATCAATGCAGCGCGACGAACCGCATCAAGATGATCATA
AACCGGTTTTAATTTAGCATTTCTCAGAATTCCGCGAACAGCAGCATCAACATCCTGATTAAAGAGTTTT
TCAGCCTCATCTTTTGTAATTACACCATTAGTATTACGCCCAATAGCTTTATCTAATTCAGATTTAGCAG
CATTAAGTGATGGACTTTTTGTAAGCAAATGACCGATGCCAATAGTGTAATAGCCTTCTGTGTCTTTATA
GATTTTAAGTCTAAGACCTTCATCTATACGTAACATTTCAAATATATTCATAATACCTCCTAAGCATCGA
TGGATCCTGTTTCCTGTGTGAAATTGTTATCCGCTCACAATTCCACACATTATACGAGCCGATGATTAAT
TGTCAACAGGGGGATGGGGAGTAGCTGATCCGG
